>Addgene plasmid #185965 | pB6-Rosa26-cre_dre_reporter_1_1b | addgene full sequence | sequence record 367345 | Addgene NGS Result
GCTAGCGGAGTGTATACTGGCTTACTATGTTGGCACTGATGAGGGTGTCAGTGAAGTGCTTCATGTGGCA
GGAGAAAAAAGGCTGCACCGGTGCGTCAGCAGAATATGTGATACAGGATATATTCCGCTTCCTCGCTCAC
TGACTCGCTACGCTCGGTCGTTCGACTGCGGCGAGCGGAAATGGCTTACGAACGGGGCGGAGATTTCCTG
GAAGATGCCAGGAAGATACTTAACAGGGAAGTGAGAGGGCCGCGGCAAAGCCGTTTTTCCATAGGCTCCG
CCCCCCTGACAAGCATCACGAAATCTGACGCTCAAATCAGTGGTGGCGAAACCCGACAGGACTATAAAGA
TACCAGGCGTTTCCCCCTGGCGGCTCCCTCGTGCGCTCTCCTGTTCCTGCCTTTCGGTTTACCGGTGTCA
TTCCGCTGTTATGGCCGCGTTTGTCTCATTCCACGCCTGACACTCAGTTCCGGGTAGGCAGTTCGCTCCA
AGCTGGACTGTATGCACGAACCCCCCGTTCAGTCCGACCGCTGCGCCTTATCCGGTAACTATCGTCTTGA
GTCCAACCCGGAAAGACATGCAAAAGCACCACTGGCAGCAGCCACTGGTAATTGATTTAGAGGAGTTAGT
CTTGAAGTCATGCGCCGGTTAAGGCTAAACTGAAAGGACAAGTTTTGGTGACTGCGCTCCTCCAAGCCAG
TTACCTCGGTTCAAAGAGTTGGTAGCTCAGAGAACCTTCGAAAAACCGCCCTGCAAGGCGGTTTTTTCGT
TTTCAGAGCAAGAGATTACGCGCAGACCAAAACGATCTCAAGAAGATCATCTTATTAAGGGGTCTGACGC
TCAGTGGAACGAAAACTCACGTTAAGGGATTTTGGTCATGAGATTATCAAAAAGGATCTTCACCTAGATC
CTTTTAAATTAAAAATGAAGTTTTAAATCAATCTAAAGTATATATGAGTAAACTTGGTCTGACAGTTACC
AATGCTTAATCAGTGAGGCACCTATCTCAGCGATCTGTCTATTTCGTTCATCCATAGTTGCCTGACTCCC
CGTCGTGTAGATAACTACGATACGGGAGGGCTTACCATCTGGCCCCAGTGCTGCAATGATACCGCGAGAC
CCACGCTCACCGGCTCCAGATTTATCAGCAATAAACCAGCCAGCCGGAAGGGCCGAGCGCAGAAGTGGTC
CTGCAACTTTATCCGCCTCCATCCAGTCTATTAATTGTTGCCGGGAAGCTAGAGTAAGTAGTTCGCCAGT
TAATAGTTTGCGCAACGTTGTTGCCATTGCTGCAGGCATCGTGGTGTCACGCTCGTCGTTTGGTATGGCT
TCATTCAGCTCCGGTTCCCAACGATCAAGGCGAGTTACATGATCCCCCATGTTGTGCAAAAAAGCGGTTA
GCTCCTTCGGTCCTCCGATCGTTGTCAGAAGTAAGTTGGCCGCAGTGTTATCACTCATGGTTATGGCAGC
ACTGCATAATTCTCTTACTGTCATGCCATCCGTAAGATGCTTTTCTGTGACTGGTGAGTACTCAACCAAG
TCATTCTGAGAATAGTGTATGCGGCGACCGAGTTGCTCTTGCCCGGCGTCAACACGGGATAATACCGCGC
CACATAGCAGAACTTTAAAAGTGCTCATCATTGGAAAACGTTCTTCGGGGCGAAAACTCTCAAGGATCTT
ACCGCTGTTGAGATCCAGTTCGATGTAACCCACTCGTGCACCCAACTGATCTTCAGCATCTTTTACTTTC
ACCAGCGTTTCTGGGTGAGCAAAAACAGGAAGGCAAAATGCCGCAAAAAAGGGAATAAGGGCGACACGGA
AATGTTGAATACTCATACTCTTCCTTTTTCAATATTATTGAAGCATTTATCAGGGTTATTGTCTCATGAG
CGGATACATATTTGAATGTATTTAGAAAAATAAACAAATAGGGGTTCCGCGCACATTTCCCCGAAAAGTG
CCACCTGACGTCTAAGAAACCATTATTATCATGACATTAACCTATAAAAATAGGCGTATCACGAGGCCCT
TTCGTCTCGCGCGTTTCGGTGATGACGGTGAAAACCTCTGACACATGCAGCTCCCGGAGACGGTCACAGC
TTGTCTGTAAGCGGATGCCGGGAGCAGACAAGCCCGTCAGGGCGCGTCAGCGGGTGTTGGCGGGTGTCGG
GGCTGGCTTAACTATGCGGCATCAGAGCAGATTGTACTGAGAGTGCACCATATGCGGTGTGAAATACCGC
ACAGATGCGTAAGGAGAAAATACCGCATCAGGCGCCATTCGCCATTCAGGCTGCGCAACTGTTGGGAAGG
GCGATCGGTGCGGGCCTCTTCGCTATTACGCCAGCTGGCGAAAGGGGGATGTGCTGCAAGGCGATTAAGT
TGGGTAACGCCAGGGTTTTCCCAGTCACGACGTTGTAAAACGACGGCCAGTGCCAAGCTTTCGCGAGCTC
GACCTGCAGCCAAGCTTGGGTCGTGGACCTGACCCCACGCAACGCCCAAAATAATAACCCCCACGAACCA
TAAACCATTCCCCATGGGGGACCCCGTCCCTAACCCACGGGGCCAGTGGCTATGGCAGGGCCTGCCGCCC
CGACGTTGGCTGCGAGCCCTGGGCCTTCACCCGAACTTGGGGGGTGGGGTGGGGAAAAGGAAGAAACGCG
GGCGTATTGGCCCCAATGGGGTCTCGGTGGGGTATCGACAGAGTGCCAGCCCTGGGACCGAACCCCGCGT
TTATGAACAAACGACCCAACACCCGTGCGTTTTATTCTGTCTTTTTATTGCCGTCATAGCGCGGGTTCCT
TCCGGTATTGTCTCCTTCCGTGTTTCAGTTAGCCTCCCCCATCTCCCGGGCAAACGTGCGCGCAATTAAC
CCTCACTAAAGGGAACAAAAGCTGGGTACCGGGCCCCCCCTCGAGCCCCAGCTGGTTCTTTCCGCCTCAG
AAGCCATAGAGCCCACCGCATCCCCAGCATGCCTGCTATTGTCTTCCCAATCCTCCCCCTTGCTGTCCTG
CCCCACCCCACCCCCCAGAATAGAATGACACCTACTCAGACAATGCGATGCAATTTCCTCATTTTATTAG
GAAAGGACAGTGGGAGTGGCACCTTCCAGGGTCAAGGAAGGCACGGGGGAGGGGCAAACAACAGATGGCT
GGCAACTAGAAGGCACAGTCGAGGCTGATCAGCGAGCTCTAGGATCTGCATTCCACCACTGCTCCCATTC
ATCAGTTCCATAGGTTGGAATCTAAAATACACAAACAATTAGAATCAGTAGTTTAACACATTATACACTT
AAAAATTTTATATTTACCTTAGAGCTTTAAATCTCTGTAGGTAGTTTGTCCAATTATGTCACACCACAGA
AGTAAGGTTCCTTCACAAAGAGATCGCCTGACACGATTTCCTGCACAGGCTTGAGCCATATACTCATACA
TCGCATCTTGGCCACGTTTTCCACGGGTTTCAAAATTAATCTCAAGTTCTACGCTTAACGCTTTCGCCTG
TTCCCAGTTATTAATATATTCAACGCTAGAACTCCCCTCAGCGAAGGGAAGGCTGAGCACTACACGCGAA
GCACCATCACCGAACCTTTTGATAAACTCTTCCGTTCCGACTTGCTCCATCAACGGTTCAGTGAGACTTA
AACCTAACTCTTTCTTAATAGTTTCGGCATTATCCACTTTTAGTGCGAGAACCTTCGTCAGTCCTGGATA
CGTCACTTTGACCACGCCTCCAGCTTTTCCAGAGAGCGGGTTTTCATTATCTACAGAGTATCCCGCAGCG
TCGTATTTATTGTCGGTACTATAAAACCCTTTCCAATCATCGTCATAATTTCCTTGTGTACCAGATTTTG
GCTTTTGTATACCTTTTTGAATGGAATCTACATAACCAGGTTTAGTCCCGTGGTACGAAGAAAAGTTTTC
CATCACAAAAGATTTAGAAGAATCAACAACATCATCAGGATCCATGGCGAGGACCTGCAGGTCGAAAGGC
CCGGAGATGAGGAAGAGGAGAACAGCGCGGCAGACGTGCGCTTTTGAAGCGTGCAGAATGCCGGGCCTCC
GGAGGACCTTCGGGCGCCCGCCCCGCCCCTGAGCCCGCCCCTGAGCCCGCCCCCGGACCCACCCCTTCCC
AGCCTCTGAGCCCAGAAAGCGAAGGAGCAAAGCTGCTATTGGCCGCTGCCCCAAAGGCCTACCCGCTTCC
ATTGCTCAGCGGTGCTGTCCATCTGCACGAGACTAGTGAGACGTGCTACTTCCATTTGTCACGTCCTGCA
CGACGCGAGCTGCGGGGCGGGGGGGAACTTCCTGACTAGGGGAGGAGTAGAAGGTGGCGCGAAGGGGCCA
CCAAAGAACGGAGCCGGTTGGCGCCTACCGGTGGATGTGGAATGTGTGCGAGGCCAGAGGCCACTTGTGT
AGCGCCAAGTGCCCAGCGGGGCTGCTAAAGCGCATGCTCCAGACTGCCTTGGGAAAAGCGCCTCCCCTAC
CCGGTAGAATTCGCCAATGACAAGACGGAGCCATGGCAATGTTCAAGCAGGACCAAATGTGGTGCAGTGT
TGAGGGCAATCTGGGAAGGTTCCTTAAGAAGTTATGTTCTGAGACCATTCTCAGTGGCTCAACAACACTT
GGTCAAAAATTTTAATTCTCCCCTCAGAGAAATGGAGTAGTTACTCCACTTTCAAGTTCCTTATAAGCTT
ACCATCAACCTTATAGTACACTCTAGATGTCCTGAAATATTTCTATCAGAACAAGGTAGTATAAAGCTGG
TAGGTATACAAAACGCTAGACTAGTTTCTATCCCTGACCCTTAATCTGCTAGTATATCCGTAGGAAGTTG
CTTAAGTGCCACTAGTACCAACAGCCTCTGTTAGAGTGAACAGTAGATTTTAATGAAGGGCCAATAAAGA
CCACTTAAGACTACTGACTGAATTAAAAATCCACCCAGTGGAGTTAGTATTGGTTATAGTTATATAACAA
AATATCCAACTTAGCCAGGCGTGGTGGTGCACGCCTTTAATCCCGGCACTCAGGAGGCAGAGGCAGGCGG
ATTTCTGAGTTCGAGGCCAGCCTGGTCTACAAAGTGAGTTCCAGGACAGCCAGGGCTATACAGAGAAACC
CTGTCTCGAAAAACCAAAAAAAAAAAAAAAAAGGAAAAAAAATATGGCTTGAAAACATGCTATTGTTGTC
AAAAGGAGATCCAAACAAGTATTTCTTTGAACAAAAATTATGTAGAAAACAGGGTGATAAAGAACAAGGG
CTTTTTAAAAAAGGCCAGCATTATTTGAGATATACAAGTGACTCCAATTCAAGCCTAAAGGCCACTCAAT
GCTCACTAACAGTGCTAATCAGAATCAATTCCTTAGCCCAGTCAAAAATAGTCCTGAATATCTTCTGGAT
AAACATGTCCTCCAACATATAAACTAGTATACACTAACAAAACGTCTCAACTTCAAGGTGAAATGCTTGA
CTCCTAGACTTGTGACCCAGCAAAGTGCTCTATAGGTAGGGTTACTAGGTCAGAGAGTCTTGCCTGCAAA
CCACAATTATACAATTCCACCAAATGTAAGACATGTAAAAATGACTTATTTAGCTCAGGTTTTGAAAATT
AAAAATCAAACCCACAAAGACCTAACTTTCACATTAAGTACAAATGTTTAACATATATAACATGTTTTGC
CTTGATATATGAAATCATATGACATCACCTGACAGGAAACTTAAGTTTATTTGAACAACAATCAGCCTAA
GGTAGGCCTAGCACATGATCAGGATAGTGCAGGGAAACCCAAAGAAGTGCTTCTGAGTATAAACCAAGAG
ACCTCGAAATAGCAGCTTTGTTCTGTATCTCATGGGCTTTAACTATCACTTGAAAACAATTTCACAAATC
ACAAAACCAACATTTGTTTAGTTTCCAACTCTGCCTATTCACCGGAGAAATCCATGTCCCAATTTGATGG
GGGAAAACTTGAATGAAATATTATTTGGAATATTTTAATATCCCTGTGTATATGCAGATGGTTTAAAGAC
AGGTAACCTTAACTGTAGTTTCTTGGTTGTCTGCCTTGTTTTTTGAAATATGCTCTCACCAGGAGCCTGC
CAAGTAACTACTCTTGTGTGCTCAGCAAGTCCTAGGGATCCCTTAAGCATGCTCTAACAGGCCTGGCTTT
TTTTTTTAAAAAGTAGGTTGCGGTGATAATAATTCAAGTTTTCATCACTTGAAACACATTTTACCAACTA
TCACCCAAGCTCCCTTAGTGTGTCCCCTATAAAAGAATCTGACCTGCAAGTTCCAAAAGTATTACTACAT
TTTAACCTTAGTATTCAGGAGACAAAAGCAGGCAGAACTTTAGTCTACATATCTTGTTGCAGATCAGGCA
GAGATACATAGTGAGACCCTGCCTCAGGAAAAGCTATCATTTTTATATTCACAGTAAGCAAATTAACATT
AAAAGTCAGAAATTCTTAATTTGACTTTGGCTGTGAAGAATTTGGATTCTCTGGATTTGAAACTAGAAAA
TCTGATTAAGCGATGCAACAGTTTCTGTATACTAAAACTCTAAGACCCTTGGTTCTAAAGATACCACATT
TAAAAAAAAAGTTAAGTATAAGACAAAAAGCCTTAATAGCTCTTTTATAGGGGAGGGACTCATTTAATAT
TAGTCCACCTCACTCCTCATAACTATTTTATGAGGTTTATTATATAACCCATTTTTTAAAAAAAAAATTA
AAGGACAATTTTAGTGTTTGAAAGATTTCCCAACCCCACCCTGGAAATCAGGCTGCAAATCTCAGCAGCT
GCCCTTAGAAGGCAAAAAGCCATGCCATTTAAGCCATGGGAAGTTAGTAGCAAACAAGAGACCACATGGC
AGGAAGGAGGCTTTAAAGAAAGCCCACAGTGTCAAAAGACCCAACCAACAGCAGAGACAGAAAAAATAAT
ACCCAAATCTCATCAGAAAGGTAGACGGATTTAGCCACATCCATAGTGGCTCATTAGGGAATGCTTCAAT
TATAATTTTATGAAATCTCAGAGCCCCCCTCCCCAACAGGGTTTCTGTGTGTATTCCTGGCTATCCTAGA
TAGAACTTGATGTGTAGACCAGGCTGGGCTCAAACTCAGAGATCTGCCTGTCTCTGCCTCCAGAGTGCTG
GGATTAAAGGCATAAAGGCAAGCACCACCACTGGCTGGCTAAACTCTGGCCCTACATTTTTGAAATCCAA
AATTATCATTACTTGCTTTCATGTTTAGTAATGGCTGCAGACTTAGCTTTCAGCTTTGTATAGATGAAGC
ACAAAAGTTAAGTAAAGCTAGCAGTTTAAACAAATAGGATACTAGAAGTTCAATTTTTATTTCTTTATTG
CTTAGTGTAAGAGAAAAGACATTAAAGTCTGCATTGGTCTTCTGTATCCCACAAGTCTGCAGTTATGGCT
CCTCTGTCCACAGTTACACTTCAAATAAAAATTAGTTCCTTGGTAACATTTCCAGTGCTTAAAGAGTAAT
TTGATTATTGGCTACCATATTGGAACAAACACAAAGTATTTCATTACTTCAGTAAATTCTACTGGAGACA
GTATTCTCTTTAAAAAAAAAAAAAAGAAGAAGAAGGAGGATTTATTTATTTAATGTGAATACACTTGTGG
TCTTCAGACACACCAGAAGAGGGCATCAGATCCCATTACAGATGGTTGTGAGCCACCATGTGGTTGCTGG
GAATTGAACTCAGGACTTCTGGAAGAGCAGTCTGTGCTCTTGAACTCCGAGCCACCTCTCCAGCCCCTGG
ATAGTATTATTATAGAGCACAAGCACACACAACACAACAACCTAAAAACCAAGCTTCACAAATACATTTG
TTGCTTAATCATTTTACTTGTGTTTGGCTACAAGTCAAGCAAAATTATAGGTCCTGAAGAAGCTTGGCAA
AATCACATTTAGACCAGCAATAACGTGTAGAATGCCATGAGTCAAGCCAGTCCAAGAGAAAGCACTGCTT
AAATAGAAAAAATACAAGCTCACAAGACCTTAGGTCAGGAAAGACAACAAACACCTGAACTTTGCATTCC
AAAAGGAACCACCTTTTACAGATGTGTACAATGACAAAATTTTAGTAAGCAGTAATCAATACCATGTGGC
TCAATAATGAAATATACCTTTTAATGTCTTAAAATATCAGCCTGGCAATATGTAAGATACATCAGGTAAT
ATTGGGGGAGGAGACATCCACCTGGAAACCATTAATGGTTAATAGCTCAGTTTATAAATGGAGAAAAAGG
AGAGAGGCATTCATGGGAGTGGAAAGTTAAGCTTTAGGTTGGATTCTCAATACATCTATTGTTGTAAAAC
TCCCTGGACTGAGAATAGGCCCAAATGTGGAACACCACCTGACGGGAGAGGTGATAGACACTGAAAATTA
AGGATCAAGGCAAAGGATCAACAAAAAGTGTACTAAGGAGTTATAAAAGAACTGCAGTGTTGAGGCCCCA
GCTACAGCCTCGATTTGTGGTGTATGTAACTAATCTGTCTGGTTTCATGAGTCATCAGACTTCTAAGATC
AGGAAAGGGAAAATGCCAATGCTCTGTCTAGGGGTTGGATAAGCCAGTATAATAAATGAAAATGGGGCTA
AAATGAGTGTTCTAAAATACCTTTTGATAAGGCTGCAGAAGGAGCGGGAGAAATGGATATGAAGTACTGG
GCTCTTTAAAAATGATTAAAATTCTGCTTACATAGTCTAACTCGCGACACTGTAATTTCATACTGTAGTA
AGGATCTCAAGCAGGAGAGTATAAAACTCGGGTGAGCATGTCTTTAATCTACCTCGATGGAAAATACTCC
GAGGCGGATCACAAGCAATAATAACCTGTAGTTTTGCTGCATAAAACCCCAGATGACTACCTATCCTCCC
ATTTTCCTTATTTGCCCCTATTAAAAAACTTCCCGACAAAACCGAAAATCTGTGGGAAGTCTTGTCCCTC
CAATTTTACACCTGTTCAATTCCCCTGCAGGACAACGCCCACACACCAGGTTAGCCTTTAAGCCTGCCCA
GAAGACTCCCGCCCATCTTCTAGGGCGCGCCGATCTTCGAACATGTTAATTAAGGTATCGATAAGCTTGA
TATCGAATTCCGAAGTTCCTATTCTCTAGAAAGTATAGGAACTTCAGGTCTGAAGAGGAGTTTACGTCCA
GCCAAGCTAGCTTGGCTGCAGGTCGTCGAAATTCTACCGGGTAGGGGAGGCGCTTTTCCCAAGGCAGTCT
GGAGCATGCGCTTTAGCAGCCCCGCTGGGCACTTGGCGCTACACAAGTGGCCTCTGGCCTCGCACACATT
CCACATCCACCGGTAGGCGCCAACCGGCTCCGTTCTTTGGTGGCCCCTTCGCGCCACCTTCTACTCCTCC
CCTAGTCAGGAAGTTCCCCCCCGCCCCGCAGCTCGCGTCGTGCAGGACGTGACAAATGGAAGTAGCACGT
CTCACTAGTCTCGTGCAGATGGACAGCACCGCTGAGCAATGGAAGCGGGTAGGCCTTTGGGGCAGCGGCC
AATAGCAGCTTTGCTCCTTCGCTTTCTGGGCTCAGAGGCTGGGAAGGGGTGGGTCCGGGGGCGGGCTCAG
GGGCGGGCTCAGGGGCGGGGCGGGCGCCCGAAGGTCCTCCGGAGGCCCGGCATTCTGCACGCTTCAAAAG
CGCACGTCTGCCGCGCTGTTCTCCTCTTCCTCATCTCCGGGCCTTTCGACCTGCAGCCTGTTGACAATTA
ATCATCGGCATAGTATATCGGCATAGTATAATACGACAAGGTGAGGAACTAAACCATGGGATCGGCCATT
GAACAAGATGGATTGCACGCAGGTTCTCCGGCCGCTTGGGTGGAGAGGCTATTCGGCTATGACTGGGCAC
AACAGACAATCGGCTGCTCTGATGCCGCCGTGTTCCGGCTGTCAGCGCAGGGGCGCCCGGTTCTTTTTGT
CAAGACCGACCTGTCCGGTGCCCTGAATGAACTGCAGGACGAGGCAGCGCGGCTATCGTGGCTGGCCACG
ACGGGCGTTCCTTGCGCAGCTGTGCTCGACGTTGTCACTGAAGCGGGAAGGGACTGGCTGCTATTGGGCG
AAGTGCCGGGGCAGGATCTCCTGTCATCTCACCTTGCTCCTGCCGAGAAAGTATCCATCATGGCTGATGC
AATGCGGCGGCTGCATACGCTTGATCCGGCTACCTGCCCATTCGACCACCAAGCGAAACATCGCATCGAG
CGAGCACGTACTCGGATGGAAGCCGGTCTTGTCGATCAGGATGATCTGGACGAAGAGCATCAGGGGCTCG
CGCCAGCCGAACTGTTCGCCAGGCTCAAGGCGCGCATGCCCGACGGCGATGATCTCGTCGTGACCCATGG
CGATGCCTGCTTGCCGAATATCATGGTGGAAAATGGCCGCTTTTCTGGATTCATCGACTGTGGCCGGCTG
GGTGTGGCGGACCGCTATCAGGACATAGCGTTGGCTACCCGTGATATTGCTGAAGAGCTTGGCGGCGAAT
GGGCTGACCGCTTCCTCGTGCTTTACGGTATCGCCGCTCCCGATTCGCAGCGCATCGCCTTCTATCGCCT
TCTTGACGAGTTCTTCTGAGGGGATCAATTCTCTAGAGCTCGCTGATCAGCCTCGACTGTGCCTTCTAGT
TGCCAGCCATCTGTTGTTTGCCCCTCCCCCGTGCCTTCCTTGACCCTGGAAGGTGCCACTCCCACTGTCC
TTTCCTAATAAAATGAGGAAATTGCATCGCATTGTCTGAGTAGGTGTCATTCTATTCTGGGGGGTGGGGT
GGGGCAGGACAGCAAGGGGGAGGATTGGGAAGACAATAGCAGGCATGCTGGGGATGCGGTGGGCTCTATG
GCTTCTGAGGCGGAAAGAACCAGCTGGGGCTCGACTAGAGCTTGCGGAACCCTTCGAAGTTCCTATTCTC
TAGAAAGTATAGGAACTTCATCAGTCAGGTACATAATGGATCCGGCGCGCCGTCGACATTGATTATTGAC
TAGTTATTAATAGTAATCAATTACGGGGTCATTAGTTCATAGCCCATATATGGAGTTCCGCGTTACATAA
CTTACGGTAAATGGCCCGCCTGGCTGACCGCCCAACGACCCCCGCCCATTGACGTCAATAATGACGTATG
TTCCCATAGTAACGCCAATAGGGACTTTCCATTGACGTCAATGGGTGGAGTATTTACGGTAAACTGCCCA
CTTGGCAGTACATCAAGTGTATCATATGCCAAGTACGCCCCCTATTGACGTCAATGACGGTAAATGGCCC
GCCTGGCATTATGCCCAGTACATGACCTTATGGGACTTTCCTACTTGGCAGTACATCTACGTATTAGTCA
TCGCTATTACCATGGTCGAGGTGAGCCCCACGTTCTGCTTCACTCTCCCCATCTCCCCCCCCTCCCCACC
CCCAATTTTGTATTTATTTATTTTTTAATTATTTTGTGCAGCGATGGGGGCGGGGGGGGGGGGGGGGCGC
GCGCCRGGGGGGGSGGGGSGGGGSGGGGGGGGGGGSGGGGSGRGGCGGAGAGGTGCGGCGGCAGCCAATC
AGAGCGGCGCGCTCCGAAAGTTTCCTTTTATGGCGAGGCGGCGGCGGCGGCGGCCCTATAAAAAGCGAAG
CGCGCGGCGGGCGGGAGTCGCTGCGCGCTGCCTTCGCCCCGTGCCCCGCTCCGCCGCCGCCTCGCGCCGC
CCGCCCCGGCTCTGACTGACCGCGTTACTCCCACAGGTGAGCGGGCGGGACGGCCCTTCTCCTCCGGGCT
GTAATTAGCGCTTGGTTTAATGACGGCTTGTTTCTTTTCTGTGGCTGCGTGAAAGCCTTGAGGGGCTCCG
GGAGGGCCCTTTGTGCGGGGGGAGCGGCTCGGGGGGTGCGTGCGTGTGTGTGTGCGTGGGGAGCGCCGCG
TGCGGCTCCGCGCTGCCCGGCGGCTGTGAGCGCTGCGGGCGCGGCGCGGGGCTTTGTGCGCTCCGCAGTG
TGCGCGAGGGGAGCGCGGCCGGGGGCGGTGCCCCGCGGTGCGGGGGGGGCTGCGAGGGGAACAAAGGCTG
CGTGCGGGGTGTGTGCGTGGGGGGGTGAGCAGGGGGTGTGGGCGCGTCGGTCGGGCTGCAACCCCCCCTG
CACCCCCCTCCCCGAGTTGCTGAGCACGGCCCGGCTTCGGGTGCGGGGCTCCGTACGGGGCGTGGCGCGG
GGCTCGCCGTGCCGGGCGGGGGGTGGCGGCAGGTGGGGGTGCCGGGCGGGGCGGGGCCGCCTCGGGCCGG
GGAGGGCTCGGGGGAGGGGCGCGGCGGCCCCCGGAGCGCCGGCGGCTGTCGAGGCGCGGCGAGCCGCAGC
CATTGCCTTTTATGGTAATCGTGCGAGAGGGCGCAGGGACTTCCTTTGTCCCAAATCTGTGCGGAGCCGA
AATCTGGGAGGCGCCGCCGCACCCCCTCTAGCGGGCGCGGGGCGAAGCGGTGCGGCGCCGGCAGGAAGGA
AATGGGCGGGGAGGGCCTTCGTGCGTCGCCGCGCCGCCGTCCCCTTCTCCCTCTCCAGCCTCGGGGCTGT
CCGCGGGGGGACGGCTGCCTTCGGGGGGGACGGGGCAGGGCGGGGTTCGGCTTCTGGCGTGTGACCGGCG
GCTCTAGAGCCTCTGCTAACCATGTTCATGCCTTCTTCTTTTTCCTACAGCTCCTGGGCAACGTGCTGGT
TATTGTGCTGTCTCATCATTTTGGCAAAGAATTCATAACTTCGTATAGCATACATTATACGAAGTTATTG
GGTTGACGGTGACGCTTGGCAGTTCGGTTCTATCGTTAAATACTGGTCTTCTTACTTCGACATAACTTCG
TATAGTACACATTATACGAAGTTATACCATGGCTGGTACCCTTGTATAACTCGTCCATGCCGTGGGTGAT
GCCAGCGGCGGTCACAAATTCTAGTAACACCATGTGGTCCCTCTTCTCGTTGGGGTCCTTGCTCAGCACG
CTCTGGGTGCTCAGGTAGTGGTTGTCAGGCAGCAGCACAGGGCCGTCGCCGATAGGGGTGTTCTGCTGGT
AGTGGTCGGCCAGCTGCACGCTGCCATCTTCCACGTTGTGCCTGATCTTGAAGTTGGCCTTGATGCCGTT
CTTCTGCTTGTCGGCGGTGATGTACACGTTGTGGCTGTTGAAGTTGTACTCCAGCTTGTGGCCCAGGATG
TTGCCGTCCTCTTTGAAGTCGATGCCCTTCAGCTCGATTCTGTTCACGAGGGTGTCGCCCTCGAACTTCA
CTTCGGCTCTGGTCTTGTAGGTGCCGTCGTCCTTGAAGCTGATGGTTCTTTCCTGCACGTAGCCCTCGGG
CATGGCGCTCTTGAAGAAGTCGTGCCTCTTCATATGGTCGGGGTATCTGCTGAAGCACTGCACGCCGTAG
GTCAGTGTGGTCACGAGGGTAGGCCAAGGCACGGGCAGCTTGCCGGTGGTGCAGATGAACTTCAGGGTCA
GCTTTCCGTTTGTGGCGTCGCCTTCGCCCTCTCCCCGCACAGAGAACTTGTGGCCGTTCACGTCGCCATC
CAGTTCCACCAGGATGGGCACCACGCCGGTGAACAGTTCCTCGCCCTTGCTAGCCATGGTATAACTTCGT
ATAATGTATGCTATACGAAGTTATATCCAAGTACGAGGACCAGTGCTTCACCGATATCCCCCAACTGCCA
GGCCTCCCCCTCCACCCATATAACTTCGTATAATGTGTACTATACGAAGTTATTAACTTTAAATAATGCC
AATTATTTAAAGTTATAACTAGATAAGGATCCAACCTCTGGATTACAAAATTTGTGAAAGATTGACTGGT
ATTCTTAACTATGTTGCTCCTTTTACGCTATGTGGATACGCTGCTTTAATGCCTTTGTATCATGCTATTG
CTTCCCGTATGGCTTTCATTTTCTCCTCCTTGTATAAATCCTGGTTGCTGTCTCTTTATGAGGAGTTGTG
GCCCGTTGTCAGGCAACGTGGCGTGGTGTGCACTGTGTTTGCTGACGCAACCCCCACTGGTTGGGGCATT
GCCACCACCTGTCAGCTCCTTTCCGGGACTTTCGCTTTCCCCCTCCCTATTGCCACGGCGGAACTCATCG
CCGCCTGCCTTGCCCGCTGCTGGACAGGGGCTCGGCTGTTGGGCACTGACAATTCCGTGGTGTTGTCGGG
GAAATCATCGTCCTTTCCTTGGCTGCTCGCCTGTGTTGCCACCTGGATTCTGCGCGGGACGTCCTTCTGC
TACGTCCCTTCGGCCCTCAATCCAGCGGACCTTCCTTCCCGCGGCCTGCTGCCGGCTCTGCGGCCTCTTC
CGCGTCTTCGCCTTCGCCCTCAGACGAGTCGGATCTCCCTTTGGGCCGCCTCCCCGCATCCGGATAGAGC
TCGCTGATCAGCCTCGACTGTGCCTTCTAGTTGCCAGCCATCTGTTGTTTGCCCCTCCCCCGTGCCTTCC
TTGACCCTGGAAGGTGCCACTCCCACTGTCCTTTCCTAATAAAATGAGGAAATTGCATCGCATTGTCTGA
GTAGGTGTCATTCTATTCTGGGGGGTGGGGTGGGGCAGGACAGCAAGGGGGAGGATTGGGAAGACAATAG
CAGGCATGCTGGGGATGCGGTGGGCTCTATGGCTTCTGAGGCGGAAAGAACCAGCTGGGGCTCGACTAGA
GCTTGCGGAACCCTTAGCTAGAATCATAATCAGCCATACCACATTTGTAGAGGTTTTACTTGCTTTAAAA
AACCTCCCACACCTCCCCCTGAACCTGAAACATAAAATGAATGCAATTGTTGTTGTTAACTTGTTTATTG
CAGCTTATAATGGTTACAAATAAAGCAATAGCATCACAAATTTCACAAATAAAGCATTTTTTTCACTGCA
TTCTAGTTGTGGTTTGTCCAAACTCATCAATGTATCTTAACTAGAATCATAATCAGCCATACCACATTTG
TAGAGGTTTTACTTGCTTTAAAAAACCTCCCACACCTCCCCCTGAACCTGAAACATAAAATGAATGCAAT
TGTTGTTGTTAACTTGTTTATTGCAGCTTATAATGGTTACAAATAAAGCAATAGCATCACAAATTTCACA
AATAAAGCATTTTTTTCACTGCATTCTAGTTGTGGTTTGTCCAAACTCATCAATGTATCTTAACTAGAAT
CATAATCAGCCATACCACATTTGTAGAGGTTTTACTTGCTTTAAAAAACCTCCCACACCTCCCCCTGAAC
CTGAAACATAAAATGAATGCAATTGTTGTTGTTAACTTGTTTATTGCAGCTTATAATGGTTACAAATAAA
GCAATAGCATCACAAATTTCACAAATAAAGCATTTTTTTCACTGCATTCTAGTTGTGGTTTGTCCAAACT
CATCAATGTATCTTAACTAGACCGGATAACTTTAAATAATGCCAATTATTTAAAGTTAGAGGGCAGAGGA
AGTCTGCTAACATGCGGTGACGTCGAGGAGAATCCTGGCCCAATGGTGAGCAAGGGCGAGGAGGTCATCA
AAGAGTTCATGCGCTTCAAGGTGCGCATGGAGGGCTCCATGAACGGCCACGAGTTCGAGATCGAGGGCGA
GGGCGAGGGCCGCCCCTACGAGGGCACCCAGACCGCCAAGCTGAAGGTGACCAAGGGCGGCCCCCTGCCC
TTCGCCTGGGACATCCTGTCCCCCCAGTTCATGTACGGCTCCAAGGCGTACGTGAAGCACCCCGCCGACA
TCCCCGATTACAAGAAGCTGTCCTTCCCCGAGGGCTTCAAGTGGGAGCGCGTGATGAACTTCGAGGACGG
CGGTCTGGTGACCGTGACCCAGGACTCCTCCCTGCAGGACGGCACGCTGATCTACAAGGTGAAGATGCGC
GGCACCAACTTCCCCCCCGACGGCCCCGTAATGCAGAAGAAGACCATGGGCTGGGAGGCCTCCACCGAGC
GCCTGTACCCCCGCGACGGCGTGCTGAAGGGCGAGATCCACCAGGCCCTGAAGCTGAAGGACGGCGGCCA
CTACCTGGTGGAGTTCAAGACCATCTACATGGCCAAGAAGCCCGTGCAACTGCCCGGCTACTACTACGTG
GACACCAAGCTGGACATCACCTCCCACAACGAGGACTACACCATCGTGGAACAGTACGAGCGCTCCGAGG
GCCGCCACCACCTGTTCCTGGGGCATGGCACCGGCAGCACCGGCAGCGGCAGCTCCGGCACCGCCTCCTC
CGAGGACAACAACATGGCCGTCATCAAAGAGTTCATGCGCTTCAAGGTGCGCATGGAGGGCTCCATGAAC
GGCCACGAGTTCGAGATCGAGGGCGAGGGCGAGGGCCGCCCCTACGAGGGCACCCAGACCGCCAAGCTGA
AGGTGACCAAGGGCGGCCCCCTGCCCTTCGCCTGGGACATCCTGTCCCCCCAGTTCATGTACGGCTCCAA
GGCGTACGTGAAGCACCCCGCCGACATCCCCGATTACAAGAAGCTGTCCTTCCCCGAGGGCTTCAAGTGG
GAGCGCGTGATGAACTTCGAGGACGGCGGTCTGGTGACCGTGACCCAGGACTCCTCCCTGCAGGACGGCA
CGCTGATCTACAAGGTGAAGATGCGCGGCACCAACTTCCCCCCCGACGGCCCCGTAATGCAGAAGAAGAC
CATGGGCTGGGAGGCCTCCACCGAGCGCCTGTACCCCCGCGACGGCGTGCTGAAGGGCGAGATCCACCAG
GCCCTGAAGCTGAAGGACGGCGGCCACTACCTGGTGGAGTTCAAGACCATCTACATGGCCAAGAAGCCCG
TGCAACTGCCCGGCTACTACTACGTGGACACCAAGCTGGACATCACCTCCCACAACGAGGACTACACCAT
CGTGGAACAGTACGAGCGCTCCGAGGGCCGCCACCACCTGTTCCTGTACGGCATGGACGAGCTGTACAAG
TAATAACTAGATAAAAGCTTCCTCTGGATTACAAAATTTGTGAAAGATTGACTGGTATTCTTAACTATGT
TGCTCCTTTTACGCTATGTGGATACGCTGCTTTAATGCCTTTGTATCATGCTATTGCTTCCCGTATGGCT
TTCATTTTCTCCTCCTTGTATAAATCCTGGTTGCTGTCTCTTTATGAGGAGTTGTGGCCCGTTGTCAGGC
AACGTGGCGTGGTGTGCACTGTGTTTGCTGACGCAACCCCCACTGGTTGGGGCATTGCCACCACCTGTCA
GCTCCTTTCCGGGACTTTCGCTTTCCCCCTCCCTATTGCCACGGCGGAACTCATCGCCGCCTGCCTTGCC
CGCTGCTGGACAGGGGCTCGGCTGTTGGGCACTGACAATTCCGTGGTGTTGTCGGGGAAATCATCGTCCT
TTCCTTGGCTGCTCGCCTGTGTTGCCACCTGGATTCTGCGCGGGACGTCCTTCTGCTACGTCCCTTCGGC
CCTCAATCCAGCGGACCTTCCTTCCCGCGGCCTGCTGCCGGCTCTGCGGCCTCTTCCGCGTCTTCGCCTT
CGCCCTCAGACGAGTCGGATCTCCCTTTGGGCCGCCTCCCCGCACTAGAGCTCGCTGATCAGCCTCGACT
GTGCCTTCTAGTTGCCAGCCATCTGTTGTTTGCCCCTCCCCCGTGCCTTCCTTGACCCTGGAAGGTGCCA
CTCCCACTGTCCTTTCCTAATAAAATGAGGAAATTGCATCGCATTGTCTGAGTAGGTGTCATTCTATTCT
GGGGGGTGGGGTGGGGCAGGACAGCAAGGGGGAGGATTGGGAAGACAATAGCAGGCATGCTGGGGATGCG
GTGGGCTCTATGGCTTCTGAGGCGGAAAGAACCAGCTGGGGCTCGACTAGAGCTTGCGGAACCCTTAATT
AAAAAGACTGGAGTTGCAGATCACGAGGGAAGAGGGGGAAGGGATTCTCCCAGGCCCAGGGCGGTCCTCA
GAAGCCAGGAGGCAGCAGAGAACTCCCAGAAAGGTATTGCAACACTCCCCTCCCCCCTCCGGAGAAGGGT
GCGGCCTTCTCCCCGCCTACTCCACTGCAGCTCCCTTACTGATAACAACTCAGAGCGACTTTGGGAGAGC
AAGTGCTTCCTGCCTCCAAAACAGCCCAACTGAGCCCTCGCTCCTTCCCTCCACTCCCCGGAGTGCGCGA
TGGAGGTCTGGCTCAGCACGCCCCTCTTGAGGCAACTCAAGTCGGAAACGTGCTTGCACCCGCCCCGCAG
CCGCTCAGCCCTACTGCCCGTCCCCGCCCCCAGCGCGCGCTTCCTGCCACGTTGCGCAGGGGCGCGCGGC
CAGACTCTGCGGCGCGGGGCCGAGGGGAGGGCCGGAACCTGGGAGCGCCTCCTCGCCGCCCCCGCTGGCC
GGCGGATGGACTCAACTTGCACGAACACGAGCCAATGGCAAGGGCCAGTTTTCTGGGCCCCGAGAGCCAA
TCAGACGACGAGGCCCGGCCGGCGGCGGGTAAAACGACTCCCCCAGAGGAAGGGGAGGGTGGGCGGCCGC
TCGCGCGCGAGCTACTTTCGCTGACCCTCCCTCCCCCCCCCCGCCCCGCCAGAGGCCGACCGCGCCCGCA
CGTCCAGCTCGCCTCACCCCACCTACCTCCCGCCCCACCCAGTGGGCAGAGCGAGGCTGCCGGCGGCTGC
GCACTCCGGCTGCCGTTAACTGACAGGCGCCTTACGCCAACCAAAACACGCCATTTGTGTTTTCACACAC
GGCGGGAGGAAAAGAAGCCAATCAGCGACGAGACGTCGGCCGGAAGCGCTCCTCCGCTGCCCCCCCCCCC
CCGAGCCATGGCCGCGTCCGGTGGAGACTTTTCCGCTCCCTTCTCCCTCCCCCTCCGGTTGCTGCAGGGC
GGACCGCATTCCTGCCCACCACCCGCTTGCCCCTTCCAGCGTCACGACTCGTACCCGGCTGTCTCACAGA
ACGGCTCCACCACGCTCGGAGGGCCTGCCATTTAAATATTTCGATAAGCCAGGTT
Features (pLannotate 1.2.2; 50 found; start..end, strand, type, name):
      3..24      +  misc_feature   bom (fragment): basis of mobility region from pBR322
    123..178     -  rep_origin     RSF ori (fragment): Plasmids containing the RSF 1030 origin of replication can be propagated in E. coli cells that contain additional plasmids with compatible origins.
    266..811     -  rep_origin     p15A ori: Plasmids containing the medium-copy-number p15A origin of replication can be propagated in E. coli cells that contain a second plasmid with the ColE1 origin.
    976..1836    -  CDS            AmpR: β-lactamase; bla; confers resistance to ampicillin, carbenicillin, and related antibiotics
   1837..1941    -  promoter       AmpR promoter: bla
   2036..2071    +  CDS            rop (fragment): Rop protein, which maintains plasmids at low copy number; rop
   2173..2272    +  misc_feature   bom (fragment): basis of mobility region from pBR322
   2278..2432    -  CDS            lacZα (fragment): LacZα fragment of β-galactosidase; lacZ fragment
   2735..2783    -  polyA_signal   HSV TK poly(A) signal: herpes simplex virus thymidine kinase polyadenylation signal (Cole and Stacy, 1985)
   2825..2863    -  CDS            ΔTK (fragment): truncated herpes simplex virus thymidine kinase (Salomon et al., 1995) confers sensitivity to nucleoside analogs such as acyclovir or ganciclovir
   2864..2882    +  promoter       T3 promoter: promoter for bacteriophage T3 RNA polymerase
   2895..2915    -  misc_feature   MCS (fragment): pBluescript multiple cloning site
   2919..2940    -  promoter       SV40 promoter (fragment): SV40 enhancer and early promoter
   2944..3168    -  polyA_signal   bGH poly(A) signal: bovine growth hormone polyadenylation signal
   3242..3307    -  intron         small t intron: SV40 (simian virus 40) small t antigen intron
   3309..3381    -  CDS            small t antigen (fragment): SV40 (simian virus 40) small t antigen
   3384..3956    -  CDS            DTA: diphtheria toxin fragment A; Corynebacterium diphtheriae tox
   3983..4482    -  promoter       PGK promoter: mouse phosphoglycerate kinase 1 promoter
   4487..4507    -  promoter       HSV TK promoter (fragment): herpes simplex virus thymidine kinase promoter
   4713..9053    -  misc_feature   Rosa26 right arm: right homology arm from intron 1 of the mouse Rosa26 gene (Soriano, 1999)
   9084..9111    -  misc_feature   MCS (fragment): pBluescript multiple cloning site
   9112..9145    +  protein_bind   FRT (minimal): supports FLP-mediated excision but not integration (Turan and Bode, 2011) FLP recombinase from the Saccharomyces cerevisiae 2μ plasmid
   9209..9708    +  promoter       PGK promoter: mouse phosphoglycerate kinase 1 promoter
   9720..9767    +  promoter       EM7 promoter: synthetic bacterial promoter&nbsp
   9786..10589   +  CDS            NeoR/KanR: aminoglycoside phosphotransferase from Tn5; aph(3')-II (or nptII); confers resistance to neomycin, kanamycin, and G418 (Geneticin®)
  10627..10851   +  polyA_signal   bGH poly(A) signal: bovine growth hormone polyadenylation signal
  10855..10876   +  promoter       SV40 promoter (fragment): SV40 enhancer and early promoter
  10906..10939   +  protein_bind   FRT (minimal): supports FLP-mediated excision but not integration (Turan and Bode, 2011) FLP recombinase from the Saccharomyces cerevisiae 2μ plasmid
  10975..11354   +  enhancer       CMV enhancer: human cytomegalovirus immediate early enhancer
  11356..11633   +  promoter       chicken β-actin promoter: No description available
  11634..12650   +  intron         chimeric intron: chimera between introns from chicken β-actin and rabbit β-globin
  12705..12738   +  protein_bind   loxP: Cre-mediated recombination occurs in the 8-bp core sequence (GCATACAT). Cre recombinase
  12802..12835   +  protein_bind   lox5171: Cre-mediated recombination occurs in the 8-bp core sequence (GTACACAT). lox5171 sites are compatible with each other, but incompatible with loxP or loxN sites (Lee and Saito, 1988). Cre recombinase
  12851..13561   -  CDS            Superfolder GFP: Superfolder GFP is a basic (constitutively fluorescent) green fluorescent protein published in 2005, derived from Aequorea victoria. It is reported to be a very rapidly-maturing weak dimer.
  13571..13604   -  protein_bind   loxP: Cre-mediated recombination occurs in the 8-bp core sequence (GCATACAT). Cre recombinase
  13670..13703   -  protein_bind   lox5171: Cre-mediated recombination occurs in the 8-bp core sequence (GTACACAT). lox5171 sites are compatible with each other, but incompatible with loxP or loxN sites (Lee and Saito, 1988). Cre recombinase
  13752..14337   +  misc_feature   WPRE: woodchuck hepatitis virus posttranscriptional regulatory element
  14368..14592   +  polyA_signal   bGH poly(A) signal: bovine growth hormone polyadenylation signal
  14596..14617   +  promoter       SV40 promoter (fragment): SV40 enhancer and early promoter
  14653..14735   +  CDS            large T antigen (fragment): large T antigen from SV40 (simian virus 40)
  14758..14879   +  polyA_signal   SV40 poly(A) signal: SV40 polyadenylation signal
  14886..14968   +  CDS            large T antigen (fragment): large T antigen from SV40 (simian virus 40)
  14991..15112   +  polyA_signal   SV40 poly(A) signal: SV40 polyadenylation signal
  15119..15201   +  CDS            large T antigen (fragment): large T antigen from SV40 (simian virus 40)
  15224..15345   +  polyA_signal   SV40 poly(A) signal: SV40 polyadenylation signal
  15443..16870   +  CDS            tdTomato: tdTomato is a basic (constitutively fluorescent) orange fluorescent protein published in 2004, derived from Discosoma sp.. It is reported to be a somewhat slowly-maturing tandem dimer with low acid sensitivity.
  16891..17473   +  misc_feature   WPRE: woodchuck hepatitis virus posttranscriptional regulatory element
  17499..17723   +  polyA_signal   bGH poly(A) signal: bovine growth hormone polyadenylation signal
  17727..17748   +  promoter       SV40 promoter (fragment): SV40 enhancer and early promoter
  17783..18859   -  misc_feature   Rosa26 left arm: left homology arm from intron 1 of the mouse Rosa26 gene (Soriano, 1999)
