[The description below was written by a language model from this plasmid's Addgene catalogue record and pLannotate feature annotations shown in this document.]
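Description:
pB6-Rosa26-cre_dre_reporter_1_1b is a roughly 18.9 kb mouse gene-targeting vector built on a custom backbone and designed to knock a dual-recombinase fluorescent reporter into the Rosa26 locus of C57BL/6J mice. It is maintained in E. coli at low copy through a p15A origin with ampicillin resistance. The feature table also shows small remnants of rop, bom, lacZα and other cloning-vector sequences. Homologous recombination is directed by Rosa26 intron 1 arms, a long right arm of about 4.3 kb and a shorter left arm of about 1.1 kb. A PGK-driven diphtheria toxin A cassette lies outside the homology and provides negative selection against random integrants. Positive selection comes from an FRT-flanked PGK/EM7-neomycin cassette (G418 in mammalian cells), which FLP recombinase can later remove.

The payload is driven by the CAG promoter (CMV enhancer, chicken β-actin promoter and chimeric intron). Immediately downstream, superfolder GFP sits in the inverted orientation between paired loxP and lox5171 sites arranged as a FLEx/DIO switch, so Cre flips the coding sequence into the sense orientation and locks it there. It is followed by a WPRE, a bGH polyadenylation signal and three tandem SV40 polyadenylation signals. Beyond this block lies tdTomato with its own WPRE and bGH poly(A). According to the depositor, Cre alone gives sfGFP, Cre plus Dre gives both sfGFP and tdTomato, and Dre alone gives neither. The Dre target (rox) sites are not annotated in the feature table, so the exact mechanism by which Dre licenses tdTomato cannot be read from the record. The depositor notes that the resulting mouse showed no abnormalities. The allele is suited to intersectional labelling of cells defined by Cre and Dre activity.
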