Addgene plasmid #185965: pB6-Rosa26-cre_dre_reporter_1_1b
Purpose: B6J Rosa26-cre dre reporter 1.1b allele targeting vector, low copy number
Depositing lab: Mario Capecchi. Depositing organization: University of Utah.
Backbone
  Vector backbone: Custom
  Backbone manufacturer: Hyung-song Nam, Capecchi laboratory
  Vector type: Mammalian Expression, Mouse Targeting, Cre/Lox ; Dre/Rox
  Selectable markers: Neomycin (select with G418)
Growth in bacteria
  Bacterial resistance: Ampicillin, 100 μg/mL
  Growth temperature: 30°C
  Growth strain: DH10B
  Copy number: Low Copy
Gene/Insert
  Gene/Insert name: sfGFP, tdTomato
  Species: Synthetic
Resource information
  A portion of this plasmid was derived from a plasmid made by: FNF is from plasmid #22687. CAG promoter is from pCAGGS obtained from BCCM/LMBP. sfGFP is from Sandia Biotech. WPRE is from Miguel Ramalho-Santos. bGH pA is from Neal Copeland. SV40 pA is from Clontech. tdTomato is from Roger Tsien.
Terms and licenses: Academic/Nonprofit Terms; Industry Terms: Not Available to Industry
Depositor comments: cre → sfGFP expression. cre and dre → sfGFP and tdTomato expression. dre only (no cre) → no sfGFP nor tdTomato expression. The actual mouse did not have any abnormalities.
How to cite: pB6-Rosa26-cre_dre_reporter_1_1b was a gift from Mario Capecchi (Addgene plasmid # 185965 ; http://n2t.net/addgene:185965 ; RRID:Addgene_185965)
